Addgene plasmid #162720: pBa.Halo-KIF13A tail 361-1749
Purpose: Mammalian expression of WT mouse Kif13A with deletion of the 360 N-terminal residues
Depositing lab: Marvin Bentley. Depositing organization: Rensselaer Polytechnic Institute. Publication: A Novel Labeling Strategy Reveals That Myosin Va and Myosin Vb Bind the Same Dendritically Polarized Vesicle Population. Frank M, Citarella CG, Quinones GB, Bentley M. Traffic. 2020 Sep 21. doi: 10.1111/tra.12764. PubMed 32959500.
Backbone
  Vector backbone: pBeta Actin-Halo
  Vector type: Mammalian Expression
Growth in bacteria
  Bacterial resistance: Ampicillin, 100 μg/mL
  Growth temperature: 37°C
  Growth strain: NEB Stable
  Copy number: High Copy
Gene/Insert
  Gene/Insert name: Kif 13A
  Species: M. musculus (mouse)
  Mutation: WT with deletion of the 360 N-terminal residues.
  GenBank ID: NM_010617.2
  Entrez Gene: Kif13a (a.k.a. 4930505I07Rik, mKIAA4109)
  Promoter: Chicken Beta actin
  Cloning method: Restriction Enzyme; 5′ cloning site Unknown (unknown if destroyed); 3′ cloning site Unknown (unknown if destroyed)
Terms and licenses: Academic/Nonprofit Terms; Industry Terms: Not Available to Industry
Depositor comments: pBa vector is susceptible to recombination and should not be grown in fast growing bacteria or cloned using recombination.
How to cite: pBa.Halo-KIF13A tail 361-1749 was a gift from Marvin Bentley (Addgene plasmid # 162720 ; http://n2t.net/addgene:162720 ; RRID:Addgene_162720)
