[The description below was written by a language model from this plasmid's Addgene catalogue record and pLannotate feature annotations shown in this document.]
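Description:
pBa.Halo-KIF13A tail 361-1749 is an 11.2 kb mammalian expression plasmid built on the pBeta Actin-Halo backbone. It is propagated in E. coli through a high-copy ColE1/pUC-type origin and selected with ampicillin via a β-lactamase (AmpR) cassette. The bacterial portion also carries remnants of earlier cloning vectors, including the lac promoter/operator, the CAP site, and fragments of lacI, lacZα, rop and bom. None of these appears to play a role in the intended use. The depositor notes that the pBa vector is prone to recombination, which is consistent with the use of a recombination-limiting host strain for its maintenance.

The expression cassette is driven by the chicken β-actin promoter, followed by a chimeric chicken β-actin/rabbit β-globin intron, which generally improves transcript processing and expression. Downstream lie a TEV protease recognition site and a HaloTag coding sequence, placed directly upstream of a mouse Kif13a fragment and evidently forming an N-terminal Halo fusion. The cassette ends with SV40-derived sequence containing a polyadenylation signal. The Kif13a insert is otherwise wild type but lacks the 360 N-terminal residues, so it encodes residues 361-1749, described as the "tail". In a kinesin-3 family member such as KIF13A, this deletion is expected to remove most or all of the N-terminal motor domain while keeping the regions that engage cargo. HaloTag binds chloroalkane ligands covalently, so the fusion can be labelled with fluorescent dyes in live or fixed cells. The associated publication concerns a strategy for labelling vesicle populations bound by motor proteins in neurons, which suggests the tail construct serves to mark or probe KIF13A-associated vesicles without active motility. The cloning sites used for the insert are not recorded.
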