Features (pLannotate 1.2.2; 17 found; start..end, strand, type, name):
      1..276     +  promoter       chicken β-actin promoter: No description available
    277..1246    +  intron         chimeric intron: chimera between introns from chicken β-actin and rabbit β-globin
   1333..1353    +  CDS            TEV site: tobacco etch virus (TEV) protease recognition and cleavage site
   1369..2252    +  CDS            HaloTag® (fragment): modified bacterial dehalogenase that forms covalent bonds with chloroalkane derivatives
   2230..6486    +  CDS            Kif13a (fragment): KI13A_MOUSE - Experimental evidence at protein level: Swiss-Prot protein existence level 1. Plus end-directed microtubule-dependent motor protein involved in intracellular transport and regulating various processes such as mannose-6-phosphate receptor (M6PR) transport to the plasma membrane, endosomal sorting during melanosome biogenesis and cytokinesis. During melanosome maturation, required for delivering melanogenic enzymes from recycling endosomes to nascent melanosomes by creating peripheral recycling endosomal subdomains in melanocytes. Also required for the abcission step in cytokinesis
   6502..6587    +  CDS            large T antigen (fragment): large T antigen from SV40 (simian virus 40)
   6610..6744    +  polyA_signal   SV40 poly(A) signal: SV40 polyadenylation signal
   6797..6819    -  protein_bind   lac operator (fragment): The lac repressor binds to the lac operator to inhibit transcription in E. coli. This inhibition can be relieved by adding lactose or isopropyl-β-D-thiogalactopyranoside (IPTG). lac repressor encoded by lacI
   6823..6853    -  promoter       lac promoter: promoter for the E. coli lac operon
   6868..6889    -  protein_bind   CAP binding site: CAP binding activates transcription in the presence of cAMP. E. coli catabolite activator protein
   6902..6994    -  CDS            lacI (fragment): lac repressor; lacI; The lac repressor binds to the lac operator to inhibit transcription in E. coli. This inhibition can be relieved by adding lactose or isopropyl-β-D-thiogalactopyranoside (IPTG).
   7177..7765    -  rep_origin     ori: high-copy-number ColE1/pMB1/pBR322/pUC origin of replication
   7936..8796    -  CDS            AmpR: β-lactamase; bla; confers resistance to ampicillin, carbenicillin, and related antibiotics
   8797..8901    -  promoter       AmpR promoter: bla
   8996..9031    +  CDS            rop (fragment): Rop protein, which maintains plasmids at low copy number; rop
   9133..9232    +  misc_feature   bom (fragment): basis of mobility region from pBR322
   9238..9392    -  CDS            lacZα (fragment): LacZα fragment of β-galactosidase; lacZ fragment
>Addgene plasmid #162720 | pBa.Halo-KIF13A tail 361-1749 | addgene full sequence | sequence record 319475 | Addgene NGS Result
TCGAGGTGAGCCCCACGTTCTGCTTCACTCTCCCCATCTCCCCCCCCTCCCCACCCCCAATTTTGTATTT
ATTTATTTTTTAATTATTTTGTGCAGCGATGGGGGCGGGGGGGGGGGGGGCGCGCGCCRGGCGGGGCGGG
GCGGGGCGAGGGGCGGGGCGGGGCGAGGCGGAGAGGTGCGGCGGCAGCCAATCAGAGCGGCGCGCTCCGA
AAGTTTCCTTTTATGGCGAGGCGGCGGCGGCGGCGGCCCTATAAAAAGCGAAGCGCGCGGCGGGCGGGAG
TCGCTGCGCGCTGCCTTCGCCCCGTGCCCCGCTCCGCCGCCGCCTCGCGCCGCCCGCCCCGGCTCTGACT
GACCGCGTTACTCCCACAGGTGAGCGGGCGGGACGGCCCTTCTCCTCCGGGCTGTAATTAGCGCTTGGTT
TAATGACGGCTCGTTTCTTTTCTGTGGCTGCGTGAAAGCCTTAAAGGGCTCCGGGAGGGCCCTTTGTGCG
GGGGGGAGCGGCTCGGGGGGTGCGTGCGTGTGTGTGTGCGTGGGGAGCGCCGCGTGCGGCTCCGCGCTGC
CCGGCGGCTGTGAGCGCTGCGGGCGCGGCGCGGGGCTTTGTGCGCTCCGCAGTGTGCGCGAGGGGAGCGC
GGCCGGGGGCGGTGCCCCGCGGTGCGGGGGGGGCTGCGAGGGGAACAAAGGCTGCGTGCGGGGTGTGTGC
GTGGGGGGGTGAGCAGGGGGTGTGGGCGCGGCGGTCGGGCTGTAACCCCCCCCTGCACCCCCCTCCCCGA
GTTGCTGAGCACGGCCCGGCTTCGGGTGCGGGGCTCCGTGCGGGGCGTGGCGCGGGGCTCGCCGTGCCGG
GCGGGGGGTGGCGGCAGGTGGGGGTGCCGGGCGGGGCGGGGCCGCCTCGGGCCGGGGAGGGCTCGGGGGA
GGGGCGCGGCGGCCCCCGGAGCGCCGGCGGCTGTCGAGGCGCGGCGAGCCGCAGCCATTGCCTTTTATGG
TAATCGTGCGAGAGGGCGCAGGGACTTCCTTTGTCCCAAATCTGTGCGGAGCCGAAATCTGGGAGGCGCC
GCCGCACCCCCTCTAGCGGGCGCGGGGCGAAGCGGTGCGGCGCCGGCAGGAAGGAAATGGGCGGGGAGGG
CCTTCGTGCGTCGCCGCGCCGCCGTCCCCTTCTCCATCTCCAGCCTCGGGGCTGTCCGCAGGGGGACGGC
TGCCTTCGGGGGGGACGGGGCAGGGCGGGGTTCGGCTTCTGGCGTGTGACCGGCGGGGTTTATATCTTCC
CTTCTCTGTTCCTCCGCAGCCCCCAAGCTTGGCGCGCCTAGGCCTACCATGGCTAGCCTCGAGCCAACCA
CTGAGGATCTGTACTTTCAGAGCGATAACGATGGATCCGAAATCGGTACTGGCTTTCCATTCGACCCCCA
TTATGTGGAAGTCCTGGGCGAGCGCATGCACTACGTCGATGTTGGTCCGCGCGATGGCACCCCTGTGCTG
TTCCTGCACGGTAACCCGACCTCCTCCTACGTGTGGCGCAACATCATCCCGCATGTTGCACCGACCCATC
GCTGCATTGCTCCAGACCTGATCGGTATGGGCAAATCCGACAAACCAGACCTGGGTTATTTCTTCGACGA
CCACGTCCGCTTCATGGATGCCTTCATCGAAGCCCTGGGTCTGGAAGAGGTCGTCCTGGTCATTCACGAC
TGGGGCTCCGCTCTGGGTTTCCACTGGGCCAAGCGCAATCCAGAGCGCGTCAAAGGTATTGCATTTATGG
AGTTCATCCGCCCTATCCCGACCTGGGACGAATGGCCAGAATTTGCCCGCGAGACCTTCCAGGCCTTCCG
CACCACCGACGTCGGCCGCAAGCTGATCATCGATCAGAACGTTTTTATCGAGGGTACGCTGCCGATGGGT
GTCGTCCGCCCGCTGACTGAAGTCGAGATGGACCATTACCGCGAGCCGTTCCTGAATCCTGTTGACCGCG
AGCCACTGTGGCGCTTCCCAAACGAGCTGCCAATCGCCGGTGAGCCAGCGAACATCGTCGCGCTGGTCGA
AGAATACATGGACTGGCTGCACCAGTCCCCTGTCCCGAAGCTGCTGTTCTGGGGCACCCCAGGCGTTCTG
ATCCCACCGGCCGAAGCCGCTCGCCTGGCCAAAAGCCTGCCTAACTGCAAGGCTGTGGACATCGGCCCGG
GTCTGAATCTGCTGCAAGAAGACAACCCGGACCTGATCGGCAGCGAGATCGCGCGCTGGCTGTCTACTCT
GGAGATTTCCGGTCTGTACAAGTACTCAGATCTCGAGCTCAAGCTTCGAATTCTGCAGTCGACGGTACCG
CGGGCCCGGGATCCCAATGCCAAGGTCATCCGAGAGCTTCGAGAGGAAGTGGAGAAACTGAGGGAGCAGC
TCTCGCAGGCTGAGGCCATGAAAGCCCCCGAGCTAAAGGAGAAGCTCGAAGAGTCTGAGAAGCTGATAAA
GGAGCTAACGGTGACGTGGGAAGAGAAGCTGAGGAAAACAGAAGCGATCGCACAGGAGAGACAGCGGCAG
CTGGAAAGCATGGGAATCTCCCTGGAGACCTCTGGCATCAAGGTGGGGGACGACAAGTGCTACCTCGTCA
ACCTGAACGCAGACCCTGCCCTCAACGAGCTTCTGGTTTACTATTTAAAGGATCATACCCGGGTGGGTGC
AGATACCTCTCAGGACATCCAGCTCTTCGGAATAGGGATTCAGCCCGAGCACTGTGAGATCGACATCGCA
GCGGATGGAGACATCACTCTCACGCCCAAAGAAAATGCAAGGTCCTGTGGCAATGGCACCCTTGTCTGCA
GTACTACCCAGCTGTGGCACGGCGACAGGATCTTATGGGGAAACAACCACTTTTTTAGAATTAACTTGCC
TAAGAGGAAACGGCGGGACTGGTTGAAAGACTTTGAGAGAGAAACCAGTTCCGCGGAGCACGATCTAGAC
GCTGCGAGCGAGGCTTCCTCGGAGCCAGACTACAACTACGAGTTCGCACAGATGGAGGTCATCATGAAAA
CACTGAACAGCAATGATCCAGTTCAAAATGTGGTTCAGGTCCTGGAGAAGCAGTACCTGGAAGAGAAGCG
GACCGCCCTGGAGGAACAGCGGCTCATGTACGAACGCGAGCTGGAGCAGCTTCGCCAGCAGCTCTCTCCC
GAGAGGCAGCCGCCCAGCAGCGCCTCAGACCGTCTGGCCTACAGCAGCCAGACAGCCCAGCAGAAGGTGA
CCCAGTGGGCCGAGGAGAGGGATGAACTCTTTAGGCAGAGCTTGGCCAAGCTTCGAGAGCAGCTGGTGAA
AGCCAACACTTTGGTGAGGGAAGCCAACTTCCTAGCCGAGGAGATGAGCAAACTCACTGACTACCAAGTG
ACTCTGCAGATCCCTGCGGCCAACCTCAGTGCCAACAGGAAGAGAGGCGCAATCGTCAGCGAGCCCGCCA
TCCAAGCCAGGAGGAAAGGGAAGGGCACCCAGGTCTGGACCATTGAGAAGCTGGAGAATAAGCTAATTGA
TATGAGAGACCTTTACCAAGAATGGAAAGAAAATGTTCCTGAGGCCAAGAGGCTCTATGGGAAGCGAGGT
GACCCTTTTTATGAAGCGCAGGAGAATCACAACCTCATTGGTGTGGCTAATGTGTTTTTGGAATGTCTCT
TCTGTGATGTGAAGCTTCAATATGCAGTACCCATCATCAGCCAGCAGGGGGAGGTTGCCGGGCGCCTCCA
TGTGGAGGTGACGCGCATTACAGGAACCATTCCAGAACGCATGGCGGAGGATGACTCTTCAGAGAACTCT
AGTGAGAGCGGGAGTCTTGAAGTGGTCGACAGCAGCGGCGAAGTCATTCACCGGGTCAAAAAGCTGACAT
GCAGGGTGATAATTAAAGAGGCAACCGGGCTACCCATAAGCCTCTCAAATTTCGTCTTCTGTCAGTACAC
GTTCTGGGACCAGTGTGAGTCTACAGTGGCTGCTCCAGTGGTGGACCCAGATGTGCCCTCCCCGCAGTCC
AAGGACGCACAGTACACGGTGACCTTCTCTCACTGTAAGGACTACGTGGTGACTGTCACAGAAGAGTTCC
TGGAGTTCATTTCTGATGGTGCGCTGGCGATTGAAGTGTGGGGCCACAGGTGTGCTGGGAACGGAAGCCC
CATCTGGGAGGTGGACTCGCTCCATGCGAAGACAAGGACATTGCATGACAGGTGGAATGAAGTGACCCGG
AGAATAGAGGTGTGGATCTCCATTCTGGAGCTGAATGAGCTCGGGGATTATGCCGCTGTGGAGCTTCACC
AGGCGAAAGACGTCAACACCGGCGGCGTCTTCCAACTCAGACAGGGTCACTCCCGTAGAGTGCAGGTCAC
AGTGAAACCTGTACAGCACTCAGGGACACTGCCACTCATGGTTGAAGCCATCCTATCAGTATCCATTGGC
TGCGTGACCGCCAGGTCCACCAAGCTGCAGAGAGGGCTGGACAGCTACCAGGAAGAAGACTTGAATTGTG
TAAGAGAGAGATGGTCCGATGCACTCATTAAACGACGGGAATACTTAGACGAACAGATTAAAAAAGTCAG
CAATAAAAAAGAGAAAACAGAAGACGACATGGAGCGGGAAGCCAGGCTGGTGGAGCAGTGGGTGGGGCTG
ACAGAGGAGAGGAATGCTGTGCTGGTGCCCGCCCCTGGCAGCGGAATCCCCGGGGCACCTGCTGACTGGG
TCCCACCTCCTGGCATGGAAACACACATCCCGGTTCTCTTCCTGGATCTGAACGCGGATGACCTCAGTGC
CAATGAGCAGCTGGTGGGCCCCCATGCGTCCGGTGTGAACTCCATCCTGCCCAAGGAACACGGCAGTCAG
TTTTTCTACCTGCCCATCATAAAGCACAGTGATGACGAGGTTTCAGCCACAGCCTCCTGGGACTCCTCTG
TGCACGACTCTCTTCACCTGAATCGGGTCACACCGCAGAATGAAAGGATCTACCTGATCGTGAAGACCAC
CGTGCAGCTCAGCCACCCGGCCGCCATGGAGCTAGTGTTGCGGAAGCGGATCGCGGCCAATATTTATAAC
AAGCAGAGTTTCACCCAGAGTTTGAAGAGACGAATATCACTGATCAATATACGTTACTCCTGCGGCGTGA
CCTATGAGATAGTATCCAATATCCCAAAGGCGACCGAGGAGATTGAGGACCGGGAAACCCTGGCCCTCCT
GGCAGCGCGGAGTGAGAACGAGGGCACTTTGGATGGGGAGACATACATCGAGAAGTACACGCGGGGCGTG
CTGCAGGTGGAGAATATCCTGAGCCTGGAGCGGCTCCGGCAGGCTGTCACGGTGAAGGAAGCGCTTTCCA
CCAAAGCGAGGCACATTCGGAGAAGCCTCAGTACACCGAACGTTCACAACGTCTCCTCTAGCCGGCCAGA
TCTCTCTGGCTTCGATGAAGACGATAAGGGCTGGCCCGAGAACCAGTTAGACGTGTCTGACTACAGCTCC
AGCTACCAAGACGTCGCGTGCTATGGGACTTTACCCAGGGACTCACCTCGCAGGAGCAAGGAAGGTTGTC
CATCAGAGAATCCTCATGCCTTAACAGTCAGCCCTTTTAAAGCGTTCTCTCCTCAGCCACCAAAGTTCTT
CAAACCCCTCATGCCTGTAAAAGAGGAGCATAAGAAAAGGTTGGCCCTGGAAGCCAGACCTCTCCTAAGC
CAAGAGGACTCGGAAGAGGAGGAAAACGAGCTGGAAGCTCTCAGCAGGAAGCTGATGCTTACACAGCCTT
ATGTGCCCGTGGAGTTCGCTGACTTCAGTGTTTACAATGCCAGCTTGGAGAACAGGGAGTGGTCCTCTTC
TAAGGCGGACCTGACAGACTCGAGAGCCTTGGAGAAAGCAGTGTCCCGTAGCCCTACCACCAGCAGCCTC
ACCAGTGGCTACTTCTCCCACAGTGCCTCCAATGCCACTCTGTCTGACATGGCAGTCCCCTCCAGCGACA
GCTCAGACCAGCTTGCCGTCTCGACAAAGGAGGTCGAGTGCGCCGAGCCCCCGGGACCATCACTTGCACC
GGATGTCAGACGAGCTTCGAATCAGGAGCTTACAGAAGTAGGAAGAGGCTCAGGGAAGGATGAGACAATC
GCTGTGCCGCTGGAGGAAAACAGTGCCTTACCCAAGGGGACCCCGTCACCCCAGAGCATCCCTGAGGAAA
GTTCCAGAATGCCATGCAGGACTGCTTCATGTTCAGAACTGGATGTCGGCCCCAGCAAAGATGGCCACCA
AGCCAGAGAATTCTGCCCAGGAGAGGTGACGATAGAACACACTACAAACATTTTGGAGGACCATTCCTTC
ACAGAGTTCATGGGTGTTTCTGATGGCAAAGACTTTGATGGTTTGGCAGATTGTTCTGTAGGGGAGCCCT
CCAGGAGGAGGGCTCTAACAAACGAAACAGACCATAAAGGTATCCCAGAAAGACCTCCAGATGCCGACCG
GCTGCATCCCAAGATAGAGAACGACCAGGAAGCCACAGCCACTCGGTAAGCTAGATAAGTAATGATCATA
ATCAGCCATATCACATCTGTAGAGGTTTTACTTGCTTTAAAAAACCTCCCACACCTCCCCCTGAACCTGA
AACATAAAATGAATGCAATTGTTGTTGTTAACTTGTTTATTGCAGCTTATAATGGTTACAAATAAAGCAA
TAGCATCACAAATTTCACAAATAAAGCATTTTTTTCACTGCATTCTAGTTGTGGTTTGTCCAAACTCATC
AATGTATCTTATCATGTCTGGATCCCCGGGTACCGAGCTCGAATTCGTAATCATGTCATAGCTGTTTCCT
GTGTGAAATTGTTATCCGCTCACAATTCCACACAACATACGAGCCGGAAGCATAAAGTGTAAAGCCTGGG
GTGCCTAATGAGTGAGCTAACTCACATTAATTGCGTTGCGCTCACTGCCCGCTTTCCAGTCGGGAAACCT
GTCGTGCCAGCTGCATTAATGAATCGGCCAACGCGCGGGGAGAGGCGGTTTGCGTATTGGGCGCTCTTCC
GCTTCCTCGCTCACTGACTCGCTGCGCTCGGTCGTTCGGCTGCGGCGAGCGGTATCAGCTCACTCAAAGG
CGGTAATACGGTTATCCACAGAATCAGGGGATAACGCAGGAAAGAACATGTGAGCAAAAGGCCAGCAAAA
GGCCAGGAACCGTAAAAAGGCCGCGTTGCTGGCGTTTTTCCATAGGCTCCGCCCCCCTGACGAGCATCAC
AAAAATCGACGCTCAAGTCAGAGGTGGCGAAACCCGACAGGACTATAAAGATACCAGGCGTTTCCCCCTG
GAAGCTCCCTCGTGCGCTCTCCTGTTCCGACCCTGCCGCTTACCGGATACCTGTCCGCCTTTCTCCCTTC
GGGAAGCGTGGCGCTTTCTCATAGCTCACGCTGTAGGTATCTCAGTTCGGTGTAGGTCGTTCGCTCCAAG
CTGGGCTGTGTGCACGAACCCCCCGTTCAGCCCGACCGCTGCGCCTTATCCGGTAACTATCGTCTTGAGT
CCAACCCGGTAAGACACGACTTATCGCCACTGGCAGCAGCCACTGGTAACAGGATTAGCAGAGCGAGGTA
TGTAGGCGGTGCTACAGAGTTCTTGAAGTGGTGGCCTAACTACGGCTACACTAGAAGAACAGTATTTGGT
ATCTGCGCTCTGCTGAAGCCAGTTACCTTCGGAAAAAGAGTTGGTAGCTCTTGATCCGGCAAACAAACCA
CCGCTGGTAGCGGTGGTTTTTTTGTTTGCAAGCAGCAGATTACGCGCAGAAAAAAAGGATCTCAAGAAGA
TCCTTTGATCTTTTCTACGGGGTCTGACGCTCAGTGGAACGAAAACTCACGTTAAGGGATTTTGGTCATG
AGATTATCAAAAAGGATCTTCACCTAGATCCTTTTAAATTAAAAATGAAGTTTTAAATCAATCTAAAGTA
TATATGAGTAAACTTGGTCTGACAGTTACCAATGCTTAATCAGTGAGGCACCTATCTCAGCGATCTGTCT
ATTTCGTTCATCCATAGTTGCCTGACTCCCCGTCGTGTAGATAACTACGATACGGGAGGGCTTACCATCT
GGCCCCAGTGCTGCAATGATACCGCGAGACCCACGCTCACCGGCTCCAGATTTATCAGCAATAAACCAGC
CAGCCGGAAGGGCCGAGCGCAGAAGTGGTCCTGCAACTTTATCCGCCTCCATCCAGTCTATTAATTGTTG
CCGGGAAGCTAGAGTAAGTAGTTCGCCAGTTAATAGTTTGCGCAACGTTGTTGCCATTGCTACAGGCATC
GTGGTGTCACGCTCGTCGTTTGGTATGGCTTCATTCAGCTCCGGTTCCCAACGATCAAGGCGAGTTACAT
GATCCCCCATGTTGTGCAAAAAAGCGGTTAGCTCCTTCGGTCCTCCGATCGTTGTCAGAAGTAAGTTGGC
CGCAGTGTTATCACTCATGGTTATGGCAGCACTGCATAATTCTCTTACTGTCATGCCATCCGTAAGATGC
TTTTCTGTGACTGGTGAGTACTCAACCAAGTCATTCTGAGAATAGTGTATGCGGCGACCGAGTTGCTCTT
GCCCGGCGTCAATACGGGATAATACCGCGCCACATAGCAGAACTTTAAAAGTGCTCATCATTGGAAAACG
TTCTTCGGGGCGAAAACTCTCAAGGATCTTACCGCTGTTGAGATCCAGTTCGATGTAACCCACTCGTGCA
CCCAACTGATCTTCAGCATCTTTTACTTTCACCAGCGTTTCTGGGTGAGCAAAAACAGGAAGGCAAAATG
CCGCAAAAAAGGGAATAAGGGCGACACGGAAATGTTGAATACTCATACTCTTCCTTTTTCAATATTATTG
AAGCATTTATCAGGGTTATTGTCTCATGAGCGGATACATATTTGAATGTATTTAGAAAAATAAACAAATA
GGGGTTCCGCGCACATTTCCCCGAAAAGTGCCACCTGACGTCTAAGAAACCATTATTATCATGACATTAA
CCTATAAAAATAGGCGTATCACGAGGCCCTTTCGTCTCGCGCGTTTCGGTGATGACGGTGAAAACCTCTG
ACACATGCAGCTCCCGGAGACGGTCACAGCTTGTCTGTAAGCGGATGCCGGGAGCAGACAAGCCCGTCAG
GGCGCGTCAGCGGGTGTTGGCGGGTGTCGGGGCTGGCTTAACTATGCGGCATCAGAGCAGATTGTACTGA
GAGTGCACCATATGCGGTGTGAAATACCGCACAGATGCGTAAGGAGAAAATACCGCATCAGGCGCCATTC
GCCATTCAGGCTGCGCAACTGTTGGGAAGGGCGATCGGTGCGGGCCTCTTCGCTATTACGCCAGCTGGCG
AAAGGGGGATGTGCTGCAAGGCGATTAAGTTGGGTAACGCCAGGGTTTTCCCAGTCACGACGTTGTAAAA
CGACGGCCAGTGCCAAGTTGGGATCTTTGCATTGGCCCACGGCTCTCAGGATGGGGATGCTCCCCTTCAG
CACCCGGTTCCCCTTGGAAACTGATGGTCCTGGCTCTGTGGCATGGCAGTGGCACTGTGAGGAGCCCCCT
ACCAGCAGCACACAGTGGGGTTGGCACTGCCACGCTCCGGATGCCGCGCTCTGATCCAACCCCATAATCA
AGGGAACCCGAATTGCCCCATCATTGCCCCCACCACCCCCATCCTGCCGGGCCCTCACACCCCACGCTGC
CTTCTGGTGACATTCCCCAGCCCAAACCCACGGCTTCATGGCTACCGCGGGGCATTTCCCATTGCCGCCC
CATTATCAGCTCTGCACACCTCCCGCTGTACCCATGCCTCGTGGCTGCCCTTCTTTGACGTATAATCTTC
TAATTAATACCCGGCCTTGTCAAAGTGGAGCACAAACGTTAATTAATTCCCCAGCAGGCAGGTAATTAAC
AGTGTGACTCCCTTTTTGCTGCGAGTGGGGCTGATACAGAGAGATGTGGCACTATGGAGCCCACGGGGTC
CTGGCACTGGGTGCCCACGGAGGTCCCCATGTGCTGCAGTGTCACCGCCTCCGAGGAGACAGTATTGTCC
CTGCGGTGTCCCTGCAGCTCAGCTCTGTCCACAGGGCCACCTCCAGTTTGGAGGGGACACAATGCAGCCC
CGATGCAACCCATCCTCGCAGCATCCCAGGGACAAAGACCCCACTGCAAGACCGCACACAGGGCTGGGTC
CCGCTCCCCTAATATCTACAGTGCTTCTTGCATGGCCCCTTAATCAATGCAGTTAATCAGCATGCGCTCA
TGCACCGCTCTGGAGCTGCAAAGCCCCTCGCAGCGCTGCTCACCAACACCGCGCACCGCCCCGGCCCAGC
CTGCAGCACGCGCTGCAAACAGGAAAGAAACAAAATATTGCCCAAATGTAGGCAAAGGCATTCGGCTGCC
TTGACCTCCGCCGGGCCGGGCCCTGCCTGACTCAGCTCCTTACTCAGCGCTCGCTTCCTCCCTCCGGCTG
CCACCGCCGCAGCGCACACCCTGACAAAGAGTGGCCCTTAACGGGCTCTGAGGTGCACCCAGCAGTGCAC
TCAGCAGTCCAAGGGCCGGCCTGGAGGTTTGCACCGCTACGTGCTGACATTAGCATTGAACTTGGCCCTG
GGTAGTGCTGCAGGCCGGGCGGGGTGGGTGTAGAGAGTGCAGCGCGCGTTGCACCCGGTGCCCCTTCCCC
TCCCTTGCATCCCAGCAGGCTGCACCCCAGCACCAGGCCCGTGCATGCATGCTCCTGGTGTTATTGCAGC
CTGGTGCATGCATGCGTCTTGATGGTGCAGCGCTGTGCATGCATCCTCCTTGGTGTGTAGCAGTCTAGTG
CATGCATACCCCTCGGTGTTATTGCTGCTCTGTGCACGCACGCTCATTGTATCACTTCATCCCAGTGCAT
GCACTCACACTGGAGCGATTGCTGCTCGGTGCACGCACACTCATTGTATCACTGCAGCTCAGTGGCTGCA
CGCACACCGGTGTTATTGCTGCTCGGTGCGTGCATGCACATCAGTGTCGCTGCAGCTCAGTGCATGCACG
CTCATTGCCCATCGCTATCCCTGCCTCTCCTGCTGGCGCTCCCCGGGAGGTGACTTCAAGGGGACCGCAG
GACCACCTCGGGGGTGGGGGGAGGGCTGCACACGCGGACCCCGCTCCCCCTCCCCAACAAAGCACTGTGG
AATCAAAAAGGGGGGAGGGGGGATGGAGGGGCGCGTCACACCCCCGCCCCACACCCTCACC
